Addgene plasmid #51177: pET21a-IfeR
Depositing lab: Christopher Voigt. Depositing organization: University of California, San Francisco (UCSF). Publication: Genomic mining of prokaryotic repressors for orthogonal logic gates. Stanton BC, Nielsen AA, Tamsir A, Clancy K, Peterson T, Voigt CA. Nat Chem Biol. 2013 Dec 8. doi: 10.1038/nchembio.1411. PubMed 24316737.
Backbone
  Vector backbone: pET21a
  Vector type: Bacterial Expression, Synthetic Biology
Growth in bacteria
  Bacterial resistance: Ampicillin, 100 μg/mL
  Growth temperature: 37°C
  Growth strain: DH10B
  Copy number: High Copy
Gene/Insert
  Gene/Insert name: IfeR
  Species: Agrobacterium tumefaciens
  Insert size (bp): 624
  Promoter: T7
  Tag / fusion protein: 6x-his (N terminal on backbone)
  Cloning method: Unknown
  Sequencing primers: 5′ T7 short
Terms and licenses: Academic/Nonprofit Terms; Industry Terms: Not Available to Industry
Depositor comments: UCSF Case No. SF11-016-2; U.S. Patent Application 13/489,205. GeneArt inserted the synthesized fragment into a pET21a vector.
How to cite: pET21a-IfeR was a gift from Christopher Voigt (Addgene plasmid # 51177 ; http://n2t.net/addgene:51177 ; RRID:Addgene_51177)
