[The description below was written by a language model from this plasmid's Addgene catalogue record and pLannotate feature annotations shown in this document.]
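Description:
pET21a-IfeR is a bacterial expression plasmid built on the pET21a backbone, carrying a synthesized 624 bp coding sequence for IfeR, a repressor from Agrobacterium tumefaciens. It is propagated in E. coli under ampicillin selection through the bla gene and its own promoter. Replication relies on a ColE1/pMB1-type origin accompanied by the bom and rop elements inherited from pBR322, and an f1 phage origin is also present. The record lists the plasmid as high copy, although rop normally moderates copy number. Short tetracycline-resistance fragments flanking the lacI region are non-functional pBR322 remnants.

IfeR expression is driven by the standard pET cassette: a T7 promoter followed directly by a lac operator, the strong T7 gene 10 ribosome binding site, the open reading frame, and a T7 terminator. The plasmid-borne lacI gene supplies lac repressor, so transcription stays low until IPTG is added in a host that provides T7 RNA polymerase. The catalogue states an N-terminal 6xHis tag. The automated annotation is consistent with this, showing a short His-tag-like match just upstream of the insert. It also shows a second His match downstream, corresponding to the backbone's C-terminal tag region, but the record does not say whether that one is translated. The partial similarity of the insert to Neisseria MtrR, a TetR-family regulator, fits IfeR being a repressor of that general class. The small TEF promoter and SET1 hits are probably spurious or vector-derived fragment matches.

The plasmid comes from a study that mined prokaryotic repressors for building orthogonal genetic logic gates. It appears suited to overproducing tagged IfeR in E. coli, for example for affinity purification, though the record does not spell out the specific use.
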