Features (pLannotate 1.2.2; 21 found; start..end, strand, type, name):
     12..467     +  rep_origin     f1 ori (sequence partly withheld): f1 bacteriophage origin of replication; arrow indicates direction of (+) strand synthesis
    494..598     +  promoter       AmpR promoter: bla
    599..1459    +  CDS            AmpR: β-lactamase; bla; confers resistance to ampicillin, carbenicillin, and related antibiotics
   1630..2218    +  rep_origin     ori: high-copy-number ColE1/pMB1/pBR322/pUC origin of replication
   2404..2546    -  misc_feature   bom: basis of mobility region from pBR322
   2648..2839    -  CDS            rop: Rop protein, which maintains plasmids at low copy number; rop
   2856..3236    +  CDS            YPB1_ECOLX: Protein predicted: Swiss-Prot protein existence level 4. From Escherichia coli.
   3308..3599    -  CDS            TcR (fragment): tetracycline efflux protein; tet; confers resistance to tetracycline
   3614..3635    -  protein_bind   CAP binding site: CAP binding activates transcription in the presence of cAMP. E. coli catabolite activator protein
   3648..4730    -  CDS            lacI: lac repressor; lacI; The lac repressor binds to the lac operator to inhibit transcription in E. coli. This inhibition can be relieved by adding lactose or isopropyl-β-D-thiogalactopyranoside (IPTG).
   4731..4808    -  promoter       lacI promoter: lacI
   4816..5095    -  CDS            TcR (fragment): tetracycline efflux protein; tet; confers resistance to tetracycline
   5117..5135    +  promoter       T7 promoter: promoter for bacteriophage T7 RNA polymerase
   5136..5160    +  protein_bind   lac operator: The lac repressor binds to the lac operator to inhibit transcription in E. coli. This inhibition can be relieved by adding lactose or isopropyl-β-D-thiogalactopyranoside (IPTG). lac repressor encoded by lacI
   5174..5196    +  RBS            RBS: efficient ribosome binding site from bacteriophage T7 gene 10 (Olins and Rangwala, 1989)
   5215..5231    +  CDS            capTEV™ (fragment): composite tag for in vivo biotinylation, TEV protease cleavage, and 6xHis tagging
   5269..5451    +  CDS            mtrR (fragment): MTRR_NEIGO - Experimental evidence at protein level: Swiss-Prot protein existence level 1. Controls the permeability of the cell envelope to hydrophobic compounds such as antibiotics and detergents (PubMed:8196548). Represses transcription of the mtrCDE-encoded efflux pump by binding within the mtrCDE promoter (PubMed:9209024, PubMed:23221802). Also negatively regulates the expression of farR, by binding to its promoter region, leading indirectly to the positive regulation of expression of the farAB-encoded efflux pump (PubMed:14645274). From Neisseria gonorrhoeae.
   5849..5870    -  promoter       TEF promoter (fragment): Ashbya gossypii TEF promoter
   5920..5937    +  CDS            9xHis (fragment): 9xHis affinity tag
   5947..5996    +  CDS            SET1 (fragment): solubility-enhancement tag derived from T7 phage gene 10B
   6004..6051    +  terminator     T7 terminator: transcription terminator for bacteriophage T7 RNA polymerase
>Addgene plasmid #51177 | pET21a-IfeR | depositor full sequence | sequence record 77547 | Full Sequence
TGGCGAATGGG
[124 nt withheld, positions 12-135]
C
[91 nt withheld, positions 137-227]
A
[49 nt withheld, positions 229-277]
CCTTTGACGTTGGAGTCCACGTTCTTT
[37 nt withheld, positions 305-341]
ACCCTATCTCGGTCTATTCTTTTGATTTATAAGGGATTTTGCCGATTTCGGCCTATTGGTTAAAAAATGA
GCTGATTTAACAAAAATTTAACGCGAATTTTAACAAAATATTAACGTTTACAATTTCAGGTGGCACTTTT
CGGGGAAATGTGCGCGGAACCCCTATTTGTTTATTTTTCTAAATACATTCAAATATGTATCCGCTCATGA
GACAATAACCCTGATAAATGCTTCAATAATATTGAAAAAGGAAGAGTATGAGTATTCAACATTTCCGTGT
CGCCCTTATTCCCTTTTTTGCGGCATTTTGCCTTCCTGTTTTTGCTCACCCAGAAACGCTGGTGAAAGTA
AAAGATGCTGAAGATCAGTTGGGTGCACGAGTGGGTTACATCGAACTGGATCTCAACAGCGGTAAGATCC
TTGAGAGTTTTCGCCCCGAAGAACGTTTTCCAATGATGAGCACTTTTAAAGTTCTGCTATGTGGCGCGGT
ATTATCCCGTATTGACGCCGGGCAAGAGCAACTCGGTCGCCGCATACACTATTCTCAGAATGACTTGGTT
GAGTACTCACCAGTCACAGAAAAGCATCTTACGGATGGCATGACAGTAAGAGAATTATGCAGTGCTGCCA
TAACCATGAGTGATAACACTGCGGCCAACTTACTTCTGACAACGATCGGAGGACCGAAGGAGCTAACCGC
TTTTTTGCACAACATGGGGGATCATGTAACTCGCCTTGATCGTTGGGAACCGGAGCTGAATGAAGCCATA
CCAAACGACGAGCGTGACACCACGATGCCTGCAGCAATGGCAACAACGTTGCGCAAACTATTAACTGGCG
AACTACTTACTCTAGCTTCCCGGCAACAATTAATAGACTGGATGGAGGCGGATAAAGTTGCAGGACCACT
TCTGCGCTCGGCCCTTCCGGCTGGCTGGTTTATTGCTGATAAATCTGGAGCCGGTGAGCGTGGGTCTCGC
GGTATCATTGCAGCACTGGGGCCAGATGGTAAGCCCTCCCGTATCGTAGTTATCTACACGACGGGGAGTC
AGGCAACTATGGATGAACGAAATAGACAGATCGCTGAGATAGGTGCCTCACTGATTAAGCATTGGTAACT
GTCAGACCAAGTTTACTCATATATACTTTAGATTGATTTAAAACTTCATTTTTAATTTAAAAGGATCTAG
GTGAAGATCCTTTTTGATAATCTCATGACCAAAATCCCTTAACGTGAGTTTTCGTTCCACTGAGCGTCAG
ACCCCGTAGAAAAGATCAAAGGATCTTCTTGAGATCCTTTTTTTCTGCGCGTAATCTGCTGCTTGCAAAC
AAAAAAACCACCGCTACCAGCGGTGGTTTGTTTGCCGGATCAAGAGCTACCAACTCTTTTTCCGAAGGTA
ACTGGCTTCAGCAGAGCGCAGATACCAAATACTGTCCTTCTAGTGTAGCCGTAGTTAGGCCACCACTTCA
AGAACTCTGTAGCACCGCCTACATACCTCGCTCTGCTAATCCTGTTACCAGTGGCTGCTGCCAGTGGCGA
TAAGTCGTGTCTTACCGGGTTGGACTCAAGACGATAGTTACCGGATAAGGCGCAGCGGTCGGGCTGAACG
GGGGGTTCGTGCACACAGCCCAGCTTGGAGCGAACGACCTACACCGAACTGAGATACCTACAGCGTGAGC
TATGAGAAAGCGCCACGCTTCCCGAAGGGAGAAAGGCGGACAGGTATCCGGTAAGCGGCAGGGTCGGAAC
AGGAGAGCGCACGAGGGAGCTTCCAGGGGGAAACGCCTGGTATCTTTATAGTCCTGTCGGGTTTCGCCAC
CTCTGACTTGAGCGTCGATTTTTGTGATGCTCGTCAGGGGGGCGGAGCCTATGGAAAAACGCCAGCAACG
CGGCCTTTTTACGGTTCCTGGCCTTTTGCTGGCCTTTTGCTCACATGTTCTTTCCTGCGTTATCCCCTGA
TTCTGTGGATAACCGTATTACCGCCTTTGAGTGAGCTGATACCGCTCGCCGCAGCCGAACGACCGAGCGC
AGCGAGTCAGTGAGCGAGGAAGCGGAAGAGCGCCTGATGCGGTATTTTCTCCTTACGCATCTGTGCGGTA
TTTCACACCGCATATATGGTGCACTCTCAGTACAATCTGCTCTGATGCCGCATAGTTAAGCCAGTATACA
CTCCGCTATCGCTACGTGACTGGGTCATGGCTGCGCCCCGACACCCGCCAACACCCGCTGACGCGCCCTG
ACGGGCTTGTCTGCTCCCGGCATCCGCTTACAGACAAGCTGTGACCGTCTCCGGGAGCTGCATGTGTCAG
AGGTTTTCACCGTCATCACCGAAACGCGCGAGGCAGCTGCGGTAAAGCTCATCAGCGTGGTCGTGAAGCG
ATTCACAGATGTCTGCCTGTTCATCCGCGTCCAGCTCGTTGAGTTTCTCCAGAAGCGTTAATGTCTGGCT
TCTGATAAAGCGGGCCATGTTAAGGGCGGTTTTTTCCTGTTTGGTCACTGATGCCTCCGTGTAAGGGGGA
TTTCTGTTCATGGGGGTAATGATACCGATGAAACGAGAGAGGATGCTCACGATACGGGTTACTGATGATG
AACATGCCCGGTTACTGGAACGTTGTGAGGGTAAACAACTGGCGGTATGGATGCGGCGGGACCAGAGAAA
AATCACTCAGGGTCAATGCCAGCGCTTCGTTAATACAGATGTAGGTGTTCCACAGGGTAGCCAGCAGCAT
CCTGCGATGCAGATCCGGAACATAATGGTGCAGGGCGCTGACTTCCGCGTTTCCAGACTTTACGAAACAC
GGAAACCGAAGACCATTCATGTTGTTGCTCAGGTCGCAGACGTTTTGCAGCAGCAGTCGCTTCACGTTCG
CTCGCGTATCGGTGATTCATTCTGCTAACCAGTAAGGCAACCCCGCCAGCCTAGCCGGGTCCTCAACGAC
AGGAGCACGATCATGCGCACCCGTGGGGCCGCCATGCCGGCGATAATGGCCTGCTTCTCGCCGAAACGTT
TGGTGGCGGGACCAGTGACGAAGGCTTGAGCGAGGGCGTGCAAGATTCCGAATACCGCAAGCGACAGGCC
GATCATCGTCGCGCTCCAGCGAAAGCGGTCCTCGCCGAAAATGACCCAGAGCGCTGCCGGCACCTGTCCT
ACGAGTTGCATGATAAAGAAGACAGTCATAAGTGCGGCGACGATAGTCATGCCCCGCGCCCACCGGAAGG
AGCTGACTGGGTTGAAGGCTCTCAAGGGCATCGGTCGAGATCCCGGTGCCTAATGAGTGAGCTAACTTAC
ATTAATTGCGTTGCGCTCACTGCCCGCTTTCCAGTCGGGAAACCTGTCGTGCCAGCTGCATTAATGAATC
GGCCAACGCGCGGGGAGAGGCGGTTTGCGTATTGGGCGCCAGGGTGGTTTTTCTTTTCACCAGTGAGACG
GGCAACAGCTGATTGCCCTTCACCGCCTGGCCCTGAGAGAGTTGCAGCAAGCGGTCCACGCTGGTTTGCC
CCAGCAGGCGAAAATCCTGTTTGATGGTGGTTAACGGCGGGATATAACATGAGCTGTCTTCGGTATCGTC
GTATCCCACTACCGAGATATCCGCACCAACGCGCAGCCCGGACTCGGTAATGGCGCGCATTGCGCCCAGC
GCCATCTGATCGTTGGCAACCAGCATCGCAGTGGGAACGATGCCCTCATTCAGCATTTGCATGGTTTGTT
GAAAACCGGACATGGCACTCCAGTCGCCTTCCCGTTCCGCTATCGGCTGAATTTGATTGCGAGTGAGATA
TTTATGCCAGCCAGCCAGACGCAGACGCGCCGAGACAGAACTTAATGGGCCCGCTAACAGCGCGATTTGC
TGGTGACCCAATGCGACCAGATGCTCCACGCCCAGTCGCGTACCGTCTTCATGGGAGAAAATAATACTGT
TGATGGGTGTCTGGTCAGAGACATCAAGAAATAACGCCGGAACATTAGTGCAGGCAGCTTCCACAGCAAT
GGCATCCTGGTCATCCAGCGGATAGTTAATGATCAGCCCACTGACGCGTTGCGCGAGAAGATTGTGCACC
GCCGCTTTACAGGCTTCGACGCCGCTTCGTTCTACCATCGACACCACCACGCTGGCACCCAGTTGATCGG
CGCGAGATTTAATCGCCGCGACAATTTGCGACGGCGCGTGCAGGGCCAGACTGGAGGTGGCAACGCCAAT
CAGCAACGACTGTTTGCCCGCCAGTTGTTGTGCCACGCGGTTGGGAATGTAATTCAGCTCCGCCATCGCC
GCTTCCACTTTTTCCCGCGTTTTCGCAGAAACGTGGCTGGCCTGGTTCACCACGCGGGAAACGGTCTGAT
AAGAGACACCGGCATACTCTGCGACATCGTATAACGTTACTGGTTTCACATTCACCACCCTGAATTGACT
CTCTTCCGGGCGCTATCATGCCATACCGCGAAAGGTTTTGCGCCATTCGATGGTGTCCGGGATCTCGACG
CTCTCCCTTATGCGACTCCTGCATTAGGAAGCAGCCCAGTAGTAGGTTGAGGCCGTTGAGCACCGCCGCC
GCAAGGAATGGTGCATGCAAGGAGATGGCGCCCAACAGTCCCCCGGCCACGGGGCCTGCCACCATACCCA
CGCCGAAACAAGCGCTCATGAGCCCGAAGTGGCGAGCCCGATCTTCCCCATCGGTGATGTCGGCGATATA
GGCGCCAGCAACCGCACCTGTGGCGCCGGTGATGCCGGCCACGATGCGTCCGGCGTAGAGGATCGAGATC
TCGATCCCGCGAAATTAATACGACTCACTATAGGGGAATTGTGAGCGGATAACAATTCCCCTCTAGAATA
ATTTTGTTTAACTTTAAGAAGGAGATATACCATGGGCAGCAGCCATCATCATCATCATCACAGCAGCGGC
CTGGAAGTTCTGTTCCAGGGGCCCCATATGCGTCGTACCAAAGAACAGGCAGCAGAAACCGGTCGTCAGA
TTCTGCAGGCAGCCGAAACCCTGTTTCTGGATAAAGGTTATGATAATGTGAGCCTGGAAGAAATTGCAGC
ACTGAGCGGTGTTACCCGTGGTGCAATTCATTGGCACTTTAAAAACAAACATGGTCTGCTGCTGGCACTG
CGTAATGAAGCACAAGAACCGTTTCGTCAGTTTGCAGATGAACTGAGCGAAGGTCGTGGTAGCGCAAGCA
TTGAAAAACTGGGTGATATTATCACCGATACCTTCAAACTGCTGGAACAAGATCCGCGTCAGCGTGGTCT
GCTGCGTGTTATGATGCGTCTGGATATTGGTCTGGCCGAAAAAGAAGAAGGCGGAGAAAATACCTTTCCG
GAAGAAATGCATGCCCTGTTTGTTCGTATTTTTCGTGCAGTTGAACGTAGTCCGGGTATGATGAAACCGT
GGACACCGGAAAAAGCAGCAAGCATGGTTTATGCAGCAATGGGTGGTCTGATTACCGAATGGGCACTGCG
CAAAACCGAATTTACCCTGAGCAATGATGGTGGTCTGTTTATTCGTACCCTGCTGGCAGGTCTGCAGCGT
CGTCCGACCGATGAAAATTAAGGATCCAAGCTTGCGGCCGCACTCGAGCACCACCACCACCACCACTGAG
ATCCGGCTGCTAACAAAGCCCGAAAGGAAGCTGAGTTGGCTGCTGCCACCGCTGAGCAATAACTAGCATA
ACCCCTTGGGGCCTCTAAACGGGTCTTGAGGGGTTTTTTGCTGAAAGGAGGAACTATATCCGGAT
