>Addgene plasmid #51177 | pET21a-IfeR | depositor partial sequence | sequence record 77548 | repressor ORF
ATGCGTCGTACCAAAGAACAGGCAGCAGAAACCGGTCGTCAGATTCTGCAGGCAGCCGAAACCCTGTTTC
TGGATAAAGGTTATGATAATGTGAGCCTGGAAGAAATTGCAGCACTGAGCGGTGTTACCCGTGGTGCAAT
TCATTGGCACTTTAAAAACAAACATGGTCTGCTGCTGGCACTGCGTAATGAAGCACAAGAACCGTTTCGT
CAGTTTGCAGATGAACTGAGCGAAGGTCGTGGTAGCGCAAGCATTGAAAAACTGGGTGATATTATCACCG
ATACCTTCAAACTGCTGGAACAAGATCCGCGTCAGCGTGGTCTGCTGCGTGTTATGATGCGTCTGGATAT
TGGTCTGGCCGAAAAAGAAGAAGGCGGAGAAAATACCTTTCCGGAAGAAATGCATGCCCTGTTTGTTCGT
ATTTTTCGTGCAGTTGAACGTAGTCCGGGTATGATGAAACCGTGGACACCGGAAAAAGCAGCAAGCATGG
TTTATGCAGCAATGGGTGGTCTGATTACCGAATGGGCACTGCGCAAAACCGAATTTACCCTGAGCAATGA
TGGTGGTCTGTTTATTCGTACCCTGCTGGCAGGTCTGCAGCGTCGTCCGACCGATGAAAATTAA
