>Addgene plasmid #51177 | pET21a-IfeR | addgene partial sequence | sequence record 80179 | pBRrevBam 5'-GGTGATGTCGGCGATATAGG-3'
GGCCACGATGCGTCCGGCGTAGAGGATCGAGATCTCGATCCCGCGAAATTAATACGACTCACTATAGGGG
AATTGTGAGCGGATAACAATTCCCCTCTAGAAATAATTTTGTTTAACTTTAAGAAGGAGATATACCATGG
GCAGCAGCCATCATCATCATCATCACAGCAGCGGCCTGGAAGTTCTGTTCCAGGGGCCCCATATGCGTCG
TACCAAAGAACAGGCAGCAGAAACCGGTCGTCAGATTCTGCAGGCAGCCGAAACCCTGTTTCTGGATAAA
GGTTATGATAATGTGAGCCTGGAAGAAATTGCAGCACTGAGCGGTGTTACCCGTGGTGCAATTCATTGGC
ACTTTAAAAACAAACATGGTCTGCTGCTGGCACTGCGTAATGAAGCACAAGAACCGTTTCGTCAGTTTGC
AGATGAACTGAGCGAAGGTCGTGGTAGCGCAAGCATTGAAAAACTGGGTGATATTATCACCGATACCTTC
AAACTGCTGGAACAAGATCCGCGTCAGCGTGGTCTGCTGCGTGTTATGATGCGTCTGGATATTGGTCTGG
CCGAAAAAGAAGAAGGCGGAGAAAATACCTTTCCGGAAGAAATGCATGCCCTGTTTGTTCGTATTTTTCG
TGCAGTTGAACGTAGTCCGGGTATGATGAAACCGTGGACACCGGAAAAAGCAGCAAGCATGGTTTATGCA
GCAATGGGTGGTCTGATTACCGAATGGGCACTGCGCAAAACCGAATTTACCCTGAGCAATGATGGTGGTC
TGTTTATTCGTACCCTGCTGGCAGGTCTGCAGCGTCGTCCGACCGATGAAAATTAAGGATCCAAGCTTGC
GGCCGCACTCGAGCACCACCACCACCACCACTGAGATCCGGCTGCTAACAAAGCCCGAAAGGAAGCTGA
